>Addgene plasmid #123965 | MTK0_010 | addgene full sequence | sequence record 251663 | Addgene NGS Result
GCGGCCGCGATTATCAAAAAGGATCTTCACCTAGATCCTTTTAAATTAAAAATGAAGTTTTAAATCAATC
TAAAGTATATATGAGTAAACTTGGTCTGACAGTTACCAATGCTTAATCAGTGAGGCACCTATCTCAGCGA
TCTGTCTATTTCGTTCATCCATAGTTGCCTGACTCCCCGTCGTGTAGATAACTACGATACGGGAGGGCTT
ACCATCTGGCCCCAGTGCTGCAATGATACCGCGGGACCCACGCTCACCGGCTCCAGATTTATCAGCAATA
AACCAGCCAGCCGGAAGGGCCGAGCGCAGAAGTGGTCCTGCAACTTTATCCGCCTCCATCCAGTCTATTA
ATTGTTGCCGGGAAGCTAGAGTAAGTAGTTCGCCAGTTAATAGTTTGCGCAACGTTGTTGCCATTGCTAC
AGGCATCGTGGTGTCACGCTCGTCGTTTGGTATGGCTTCATTCAGCTCCGGTTCCCAACGATCAAGGCGA
GTTACATGATCCCCCATGTTGTGCAAAAAAGCGGTTAGCTCCTTCGGTCCTCCGATCGTTGTCAGAAGTA
AGTTGGCCGCAGTGTTATCACTCATGGTTATGGCAGCACTGCATAATTCTCTTACTGTCATGCCATCCGT
AAGATGCTTTTCTGTGACTGGTGAGTACTCAACCAAGTCATTCTGAGAATAGTGTATGCGGCGACCGAGT
TGCTCTTGCCCGGCGTCAATACGGGATAATACCGCGCCACATAGCAGAACTTTAAAAGTGCTCATCATTG
GAAAACGTTCTTCGGGGCGAAAACTCTCAAGGATCTTACCGCTGTTGAGATCCAGTTCGATGTAACCCAC
TCGTGCACCCAACTGATCTTCAGCATCTTTTACTTTCACCAGCGTTTCTGGGTGAGCAAAAACAGGAAGG
CAAAATGCCGCAAAAAAGGGAATAAGGGCGACACGGAAATGTTGAATACTCATACTCTTCCTTTTTCAAT
ATTATTGAAGCATTTATCAGGGTTATTGTCTCATGAGCGGATACATATTTGAATGTATTTAGAAAAATAA
ACAAATAGGGGTTCCGCGCACATTTCCCCGAAAAGTGCCACCTGTCATGACCAAAATCCCTTAACGTGAG
TTTTCGTTCCACTGAGCGTCAGACCCCGTAGAAAAGATCAAAGGATCTTCTTGAGATCCTTTTTTTCTGC
GCGTAATCTGCTGCTTGCAAACAAAAAAACCACCGCTACCAGCGGTGGTTTGTTTGCCGGATCAAGAGCT
ACCAACTCTTTTTCCGAAGGTAACTGGCTTCAGCAGAGCGCAGATACCAAATACTGTTCTTCTAGTGTAG
CCGTAGTTAGGCCACCACTTCAAGAACTCTGTAGCACCGCCTACATACCTCGCTCTGCTAATCCTGTTAC
CAGTGGCTGCTGCCAGTGGCGATAAGTCGTGTCTTACCGGGTTGGACTCAAGACGATAGTTACCGGATAA
GGCGCAGCGGTCGGGCTGAACGGGGGGTTCGTGCACACAGCCCAGCTTGGAGCGAACGACCTACACCGAA
CTGAGATACCTACAGCGTGAGCTATGAGAAAGCGCCACGCTTCCCGAAGGGAGAAAGGCGGACAGGTATC
CGGTAAGCGGCAGGGTCGGAACAGGAGAGCGCACGAGGGAGCTTCCAGGGGGAAACGCCTGGTATCTTTA
TAGTCCTGTCGGGTTTCGCCACCTCTGACTTGAGCGTCGATTTTTGTGATGCTCGTCAGGGGGGCGGAGC
CTATGGAAAAACGCCAGCAACGCGGCCTTTTTACGGTTCCTGGCCTTTTGCTGGCCTTTTGCTCACATGT
TCTTTCCTGCGTTATCCCCTGATTCTGTGGATAACCGTGCGGCCGCCCCTGAATTCGCATCTAGATGGTA
GAGCCACAAACAGCCGGTACAAGCAACGATCTCCAGGACCATCTGAATCATGCGCGGATGACACGAACTC
ACGACGGCGATCACAGACATTAACCCACAGTACAGACACTGCGACAACGTGGCAATTCGTCGCAATACCG
TCTCACTGAACTGGCCGATAATTGCAGACGATCGAATTCGAGTTGGCGCGCCTGTCATTCTAAATCTCTC
TTTCAGCCTAAAGCTTTTTCCCCGTATCCCCCCAGGTGTCTGCAGGCTCAAAGAGCAGCGAGAAGCGTTC
AGAGGAAAGCGATCCCGTGCCACCTTCCCCGTGCCCGGGCTGTCCCCGCACGCTGCCGGCTCGGGGATGC
GGGGGGAGCGCCGGACCGGAGCGGAGCCCCGGGCGGCTCGCTGCTGCCCCCTAGCGGGGGAGGGACGTAA
TTACATCCCTGGGGGCTTTGGGAGGGGGCTGTCCCCGTGAGCTCCCAGGCGCGCCTGTCATTCTAAATCT
CTCTTTCAGCCTAAAGCTTTTTCCCCGTATCCCCCCAGGTGTCTGCAGGCTCAAAGAGCAGCGAGAAGCG
TTCAGAGGAAAGCGATCCCGTGCCACCTTCCCCGTGCCCGGGCTGTCCCCGCACGCTGCCGGCTCGGGGA
TGCGGGGGGAGCGCCGGACCGGAGCGGAGCCCCGGGCGGCTCGCTGCTGCCCCCTAGCGGGGGAGGGACG
TAATTACATCCCTGGGGGCTTTGGGGGGGGGCTGTCCCCGTGAGCTCAATAAAAGAGCCCACATAACTTC
GTATAATGTATGCTATACGAAGTTATAACGTCGAATTCCCACGGGGTTGGGGTTGCGCCTTTTCCAAGGC
AGCCCTGGGTTTGCGCAGGGACGCGGCTGCTCTGGGCGTGGTTCCGGGAAACGCAGCGGCGCCGACCCTG
GGTCTTGCACATTCTTCACGTCCGTTCGCAGCGTCACCCGGATCTTCGCCGCTACCCTTGTGGGCCCCCC
GGCGACGCTTCCTGCTCCGCCCCTAAGTCGGGAAGGTTCCTTGCGGTTCGCGGCGTGCCGGACGTGACAA
ACGGAAGCCGCACGTGTCACTAGTACCCTCGCAGACGGACAGCGCCAGGGAGCAATGGCAGCGCGCCGAC
CGCGATGGGCTGTGGCCAATAGCGGCTGCTCAGCAGGGCGCGCCGAGAGCAGCGGCCGGGAAGGGGCGGT
GCGGGAGGCGGGGTGTGGGGCGGTAGTGTGGGCCCTGTTCCTGCCCGCGCGGTGTTCCGCATTCTGCAAG
CCTCCGGAGCGCACGTCGGCAGTCGGCTCCCTCGTTGACCGAATCACCGACCTCTCTCCCCAGTATGGTG
GTTTGTCTGGTCAACCACCGCGGTCTCAGTGGTGTACGGTACAAACCAGGTTCTGGTAAAAAGCCTGAAC
TCACCGCGACGTCTGTCGAGAAGTTTCTGATCGAAAAGTTCGACAGCGTGTCCGACCTGATGCAGCTCTC
GGAGGGCGAAGAATCTCGTGCTTTCAGCTTCGATGTAGGAGGGCGTGGATATGTCCTGCGGGTAAATAGC
TGCGCCGATGGTTTCTACAAAGATCGTTATGTTTATCGGCACTTTGCATCGGCCGCGCTCCCGATTCCGG
AAGTGCTTGACATTGGGGAATTTAGCGAGAGCCTGACCTATTGCATCTCCCGCCGTGCACAGGGTGTCAC
GTTGCAAGACCTGCCTGAAACCGAACTGCCCGCTGTTCTGCAACCGGTCGCGGAGGCCATGGATGCGATC
GCTGCGGCCGATCTTAGCCAGACGAGCGGGTTCGGCCCATTCGGACCGCAAGGAATCGGTCAATACACTA
CATGGCGTGATTTCATATGCGCGATTGCTGATCCCCATGTGTATCACTGGCAAACTGTGATGGACGACAC
CGTCAGTGCGTCCGTCGCGCAGGCTCTCGATGAGCTGATGCTTTGGGCCGAGGACTGCCCCGAAGTCCGG
CACCTCGTGCACGCGGATTTCGGCTCCAACAATGTCCTGACGGACAATGGCCGCATAACAGCGGTCATTG
ACTGGAGCGAGGCGATGTTCGGGGATTCCCAATACGAGGTCGCCAACATCTTCTTCTGGAGGCCGTGGTT
GGCTTGTATGGAGCAGCAGACGCGCTACTTCGAGCGGAGGCATCCGGAGCTTGCAGGATCGCCGCGGCTC
CGGGCGTATATGCTCCGCATTGGTCTTGACCAACTCTATCAGAGCTTGGTTGACGGCAATTTCGATGATG
CAGCTTGGGCGCAGGGTCGATGCGACGCAATCGTCCGATCCGGAGCCGGGACTGTCGGGCGTACACAAAT
CGCCCGCAGAAGCGCGGCCGTCTGGACCGATGGCTGTGTAGAAGTACTCGCCGATAGTGGAAACCGACGC
CCCAGCACTCGTCCGAGGGCAAAGGAAGGATCCGGAAGCGGAGAGGGCAGAGGAAGTCTGCTAACATGCG
GTGACGTCGAGGAGAATCCTGGACCTGGATCCCCCAAGAAGAAGAGGAAGGTGGAGGACGCCGGATCCGT
GTCCAAAGGAGAGGAGTTAATCAAGGAAAACATGAGAATGAAAGTTGTCATGGAGGGCTCCGTTAATGGT
CACCAATTCAAGTGTACAGGGGAAGGTGAAGGTAATCCTTACATGGGTACACAAACTATGAGAATTAAAG
TAATTGAAGGCGGACCACTACCATTTGCATTTGACATTCTGGCAACGTCATTCATGTACGGATCACGAAC
TTTCATCAAGTACCCTAAAGGTATACCAGACTTTTTCAAGCAATCTTTTCCAGAGGGTTTTACATGGGAA
AGGGTTACAAGATACGAAGATGGGGGTGTCGTCACAGTTATGCAAGATACTTCATTAGAAGATGGCTGCC
TTGTCTATCATGTGCAAGTAAGAGGGGTGAATTTTCCTTCTAACGGACCTGTGATGCAGAAAAAGACCAA
AGGTTGGGAACCAAATACTGAAATGATGTACCCAGCTGATGGAGGTTTGAGAGGCTACACACACATGGCG
CTTAAAGTTGATGGTGGAGGTCATTTGTCTTGTAGTTTTGTTACCACTTATCGTTCTAAAAAGACTGTTG
GCAATATCAAAATGCCAGGAATACATGCTGTAGACCACAGACTAGAAAGACTCGAAGAGAGCGATAACGA
AATGTTCGTTGTACAGAGAGAGCATGCCGTAGCCAAATTTGCTGGCTTAGGCGGTGGTATGGATGAATTG
TATAAGTAACTCGAGTGGCCGACGCCTCGACTGTGCCTTCTAGTTGCCAGCCATCTGTTGTTTGCCCCTC
CCCCGTGCCTTCCTTGACCCTGGAAGGTGCCACTCCCACTGTCCTTTCCTAATAAAATGAGGAAATTGCA
TCGCATTGTCTGAGTAGGTGTCATTCTATTCTGGGGGGTGGGGTGGTGCAGGACAGCAAGGGGGAGGATT
GGGAAGACAATAGCAGGCATGCTGGGGATGCGGTGGGCTCTATGGGCTGAGCATGAGACGGAAATCTGCT
CGTCAGTGGTGCTCACACTGACGAATCATGTACAGATCATACCGATGACTGCCTGGCGACTCACAACTAA
GCAAGACAGCCGGAACCAGCGCCGGCGAACACCACTGCATATATGGCATATCACAACAGTCCAACTAGTG
CACTGCAGTACA
Features (pLannotate 1.2.2; 9 found; start..end, strand, type, name):
    103..963     -  CDS            AmpR: β-lactamase; bla; confers resistance to ampicillin, carbenicillin, and related antibiotics
    964..1068    -  promoter       AmpR promoter: bla
   1171..1759    +  rep_origin     ori: high-copy-number ColE1/pMB1/pBR322/pUC origin of replication
   2637..2653    +  LTR            5' LTR (truncated) (fragment): truncated long terminal repeat from Moloney murine sarcoma virus
   2653..2686    -  protein_bind   loxP: Cre-mediated recombination occurs in the 8-bp core sequence (GCATACAT). Cre recombinase
   2703..3213    +  promoter       hPGK promoter: human phosphoglycerate kinase 1 promoter
   3278..4297    +  CDS            HygR: aminoglycoside phosphotransferase from E. coli; aph(4)-Ia; confers resistance to hygromycin
   4409..5116    +  CDS            mRuby2: mRuby2 is a basic (constitutively fluorescent) red fluorescent protein published in 2012, derived from Entacmaea quadricolor. It has moderate acid sensitivity.
   5141..5252    +  polyA_signal   bGH poly(A) signal: bovine growth hormone polyadenylation signal
