[The description below was written by a language model from this plasmid's Addgene catalogue record and pLannotate feature annotations shown in this document.]
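Description:
MTK0_010 is a part plasmid from the Mammalian Toolkit (MTK), a hierarchical modular cloning system for assembling genetic circuits for mammalian cells. It is catalogued as a "type 0" part encoding a BxBI (Bxb1 integrase) landing pad, on a self-made backbone classed as a mammalian expression vector. The full sequenced record is about 5.5 kb. It replicates in E. coli from a high-copy ColE1/pUC-type origin. The selection marker is inconsistent between sources. The catalogue lists kanamycin as the bacterial resistance, whereas the automated annotation finds only an ampicillin resistance gene (β-lactamase with its bla promoter) and no kanamycin marker. The record does not resolve this discrepancy.

The annotated payload is a single mammalian cassette driven by the human PGK promoter, a constitutive housekeeping promoter. It is followed by a hygromycin resistance coding sequence, then the red fluorescent protein mRuby2, and it ends at a bovine growth hormone polyadenylation signal. The element joining the two reading frames is not annotated, so the record does not show how they are co-expressed. This arrangement would let cells carrying the landing pad be selected with hygromycin and identified by red fluorescence. A loxP site lies just upstream of the promoter and could serve as a Cre recombination target. The very short adjacent "truncated LTR" hit is probably a spurious annotation match. The Bxb1 attachment site that defines a landing pad is not among the detected features, although several stretches of the sequence are unannotated. The stated use is as a building block for installing a Bxb1 docking site in a mammalian genome, so that later MTK-built circuits can be integrated site-specifically by the serine integrase.
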