Addgene plasmid #123965: MTK0_010
Purpose: Encodes BxBI landing pad as a type 0 part to be used in the MTK system
Depositing lab: Hana El-Samad. Depositing organization: University of California, San Francisco (UCSF). Publication: A Toolkit for Rapid Modular Construction of Biological Circuits in Mammalian Cells. Fonseca JP, Bonny AR, Kumar GR, Ng AH, Town J, Wu QC, Aslankoohi E, Chen SY, Dods G, Harrigan P, Osimiri LC, Kistler AL, El-Samad H. ACS Synth Biol. 2019 Nov 15;8(11):2593-2606. doi: 10.1021/acssynbio.9b00322. Epub 2019 Nov 5. PubMed 31686495.
Backbone
  Vector backbone: self-made
  Vector type: Mammalian Expression
Growth in bacteria
  Bacterial resistance: Kanamycin, 50 μg/mL
  Growth temperature: 37°C
  Growth strain: DH5alpha
  Copy number: Unknown
Gene/Insert
  Gene/Insert name: BxBI landing
  Species: Synthetic
  Cloning method: Restriction Enzyme; 5′ cloning site unknown (unknown if destroyed); 3′ cloning site unknown (unknown if destroyed)
Terms and licenses: Academic/Nonprofit Terms; Industry Terms: Not Available to Industry
Depositor comments: Please visit https://www.biorxiv.org/content/10.1101/506188v2 for BioRxiv preprint
How to cite: MTK0_010 was a gift from Hana El-Samad (Addgene plasmid # 123965 ; http://n2t.net/addgene:123965 ; RRID:Addgene_123965)
